Addgene plasmid #176330: pVRC8400-SARS-CoV-2-S2P-B.1.526-E484K-AVI
Purpose: Expresses SARS-CoV-2 S2P protein from the B.1.526 variant containing E484K mutation with single chain Fc, HRV3C protease cleavage site, and AVI tag
Depositing lab: Peter Kwong. Depositing organization: National Institute of Allergy and Infectious Diseases (NIAID). Publication: Molecular probes of spike ectodomain and its subdomains for SARS-CoV-2 variants, Alpha through Omicron. Teng IT, Nazzari AF, Choe M, Liu T, Oliveira de Souza M, Petrova Y, Tsybovsky Y, Wang S, Zhang B, Artamonov M, Madan B, Huang A, Lopez Acevedo SN, Pan X, Ruckwardt TJ, DeKosky BJ, Mascola JR, Misasi J, Sullivan NJ, Zhou T, Kwong PD. PLoS One. 2022 May 24;17(5):e0268767. doi: 10.1371/journal.pone.0268767. eCollection 2022. PubMed 35609088.
Backbone
  Vector backbone: pVRC8400
  Vector type: Mammalian Expression
Growth in bacteria
  Bacterial resistance: Kanamycin, 50 μg/mL
  Growth temperature: 37°C
  Growth strain: DH5alpha
  Copy number: Unknown
Gene/Insert
  Gene/Insert name: SARS-CoV-2-S2P-B.1.429
  Mutation: T95I, D253G, E484K, D614G, A701V
  Entrez Gene: S (a.k.a. GU280_gp02, spike glycoprotein)
  Tag / fusion protein: scFc (N terminal on insert); HRV3C (N terminal on insert); AVI (C terminal on insert)
Terms and licenses: Academic/Nonprofit Terms; Industry Terms: Not Available to Industry
How to cite: pVRC8400-SARS-CoV-2-S2P-B.1.526-E484K-AVI was a gift from Peter Kwong (Addgene plasmid # 176330 ; http://n2t.net/addgene:176330 ; RRID:Addgene_176330)
