[The description below was written by a language model from this plasmid's Addgene catalogue record and pLannotate feature annotations shown in this document.]
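Description:
pVRC8400-SARS-CoV-2-S2P-B.1.526-E484K-AVI is a 9.6 kb mammalian expression plasmid built on the pVRC8400 backbone and designed to produce a soluble, tagged SARS-CoV-2 spike ectodomain probe. It is propagated in E. coli through a high-copy ColE1/pUC-type origin and selected with kanamycin via an aph(3')-Ia KanR gene. The short bla, Tn903 transposase, rop and bom fragments in the annotation are backbone remnants rather than functional units.

Expression is driven by the human CMV immediate-early enhancer and promoter, followed by a truncated HTLV-1 LTR segment and a fragment of CMV intron A, a leader arrangement that enhances transcript processing and translation, and the unit ends with a bovine growth hormone polyadenylation signal. The open reading frame begins with a short match to a mouse immunoglobulin heavy-chain variable gene, which most likely serves as a secretion signal. This is followed by human IgG1 constant-region sequence corresponding to the single-chain Fc (scFc) and then by a large fragment of the spike coding sequence. According to the record, an HRV3C protease site lies between the Fc and the spike, and an AVI tag sits at the C terminus; neither small element is annotated in the feature table. The Fc can therefore be used for affinity capture and removed by protease cleavage, while the AVI tag allows site-specific biotinylation.

The spike is the prefusion-stabilised S2P form and carries T95I, D253G, E484K, D614G and A701V. The insert-name field reads B.1.429, whereas the plasmid name and purpose indicate the B.1.526 lineage with E484K. The associated work describes such constructs as molecular probes of variant spikes.
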