Features (pLannotate 1.2.2; 15 found; start..end, strand, type, name):
    106..204     +  misc_feature   bom (fragment): basis of mobility region from pBR322
    290..669     +  enhancer       CMV enhancer: human cytomegalovirus immediate early enhancer
    670..873     +  promoter       CMV promoter: human cytomegalovirus (CMV) immediate early promoter
    962..1189    +  LTR            5' LTR (truncated) (fragment): truncated 5' long terminal repeat (LTR) from human T-cell leukemia virus (HTLV) type 1
   1193..1303    +  intron         CMV intron (fragment): modified intron A from human cytomegalovirus
   1354..1422    +  CDS            Ighv1-61 (fragment): HVM05_MOUSE - Also known as Igh-VJ558. Experimental evidence at protein level: Swiss-Prot protein existence level 1. From Mus musculus (Mouse).
   1756..2772    +  CDS            IGHG1: IGHG1_HUMAN - Experimental evidence at protein level: Swiss-Prot protein existence level 1. Constant region of immunoglobulin heavy chains. Immunoglobulins, also known as antibodies, are membrane-bound or secreted glycoproteins produced by B lymphocytes. In the recognition phase of humoral immunity, the membrane-bound immunoglobulins serve as receptors which, upon binding of a specific antigen, trigger the clonal expansion and differentiation of B lymphocytes into immunoglobulins- secreting plasma cells. Secreted immunoglobulins mediate the effector phase of humoral immunity, which results in
   2827..6411    +  CDS            S (fragment): SPIKE_SARS2 - Experimental evidence at protein level: Swiss-Prot protein existence level 1. [Spike glycoprotein]: May down-regulate host tetherin (BST2) by lysosomal degradation, thereby counteracting its antiviral activity. From Severe acute respiratory syndrome coronavirus 2 (2019-nCoV) (SARS-CoV-2).
   6605..6829    +  polyA_signal   bGH poly(A) signal: bovine growth hormone polyadenylation signal
   7367..7955    -  rep_origin     ori: high-copy-number ColE1/pMB1/pBR322/pUC origin of replication
   8127..8198    -  CDS            bla(M) (fragment): β-lactamase lacking the signal sequence; bla(M); allows cytosolic expression of β-lactamase
   8210..8356    -  CDS            TRA2_ECOLX (fragment): Protein predicted: Swiss-Prot protein existence level 4. Required for transposition of transposon Tn903. From Escherichia coli.
   8497..9312    -  CDS            KanR: aminoglycoside phosphotransferase; aph(3')-Ia; confers resistance to kanamycin in bacteria or G418 (Geneticin®) in eukaryotes
   9435..9522    -  promoter       AmpR promoter (fragment): bla
   9617..4       +  CDS            rop (fragment) (across the origin): Rop protein, which maintains plasmids at low copy number; rop
>Addgene plasmid #176330 | pVRC8400-SARS-CoV-2-S2P-B.1.526-E484K-AVI | addgene full sequence | sequence record 347139 | Addgene NGS Result
CTGACACATGCAGCTCCCGGAGACGGTCACAGCTTGTCTGTAAGCGGATGCCGGGAGCAGACAAGCCCGT
CAGGGCGCGTCAGCGGGTGTTGGCGGGTGTCGGGGCTGGCTTAACTATGCGGCATCAGAGCAGATTGTAC
TGAGAGTGCACCATATGCGGTGTGAAATACCGCACAGATGCGTAAGGAGAAAATACCGCATCAGATTGGC
TATTGGCCATTGCATACGTTGTATCCATATCATAATATGTACATTTATATTGGCTCATGTCCAACATTAC
CGCCATGTTGACATTGATTATTGACTAGTTATTAATAGTAATCAATTACGGGGTCATTAGTTCATAGCCC
ATATATGGAGTTCCGCGTTACATAACTTACGGTAAATGGCCCGCCTGGCTGACCGCCCAACGACCCCCGC
CCATTGACGTCAATAATGACGTATGTTCCCATAGTAACGCCAATAGGGACTTTCCATTGACGTCAATGGG
TGGAGTATTTACGGTAAACTGCCCACTTGGCAGTACATCAAGTGTATCATATGCCAAGTACGCCCCCTAT
TGACGTCAATGACGGTAAATGGCCCGCCTGGCATTATGCCCAGTACATGACCTTATGGGACTTTCCTACT
TGGCAGTACATCTACGTATTAGTCATCGCTATTACCATGGTGATGCGGTTTTGGCAGTACATCAATGGGC
GTGGATAGCGGTTTGACTCACGGGGATTTCCAAGTCTCCACCCCATTGACGTCAATGGGAGTTTGTTTTG
GCACCAAAATCAACGGGACTTTCCAAAATGTCGTAACAACTCCGCCCCATTGACGCAAATGGGCGGTAGG
CGTGTACGGTGGGAGGTCTATATAAGCAGAGCTCGTTTAGTGAACCGTCAGATCGCCTGGAGACGCCATC
CACGCTGTTTTGACCTCCATAGAAGACACCGGGACCGATCCAGCCTCCATCGGCTCGCATCTCTCCTTCA
CGCGCCCGCCGCCCTACCTGAGGCCGCCATCCACGCCGGTTGAGTCGCGTTCTGCCGCCTCCCGCCTGTG
GTGCCTCCTGAACTGCGTCCGCCGTCTAGGTAAGTTTAAAGCTCAGGTCGAGACCGGGCCTTTGTCCGGC
GCTCCCTTGGAGCCTACCTAGACTCAGCCGGCTCTCCACGCTTTGCCTGACCCTGCTTGCTCAACTCTAG
TTAACGGTGGAGGGCAGTGTAGTCTGAGCAGTACTCGTTGCTGCCGCGCGCGCCACCAGACATAATAGCT
GACAGACTAACAGACTGTTCCTTTCCATGGGTCTTTTCTGCAGTCACCGTCGTCGACACGTGTGATCAGA
TATCGCGGCCGCTCTAGACCACCATGGGATGGTCATGTATCATCCTTTTTCTAGTAGCAACTGCAACCGG
TGTACATTCCGCACCAGAGCTGCTGGGAGGACCTAGCGTGTTCCTGTTTCCCCCTAAGCCTAAGGACACC
CTGATGATCAGCCGGACCCCAGAGGTGACATGCGTGGTGGTGGACGTGTCCCACGAGGACCCCGAGGTGA
AGTTCAACTGGTACGTGGATGGCGTGGAGGTGCACAATGCCAAGACCAAGCCAAGGGAGGAGCAGTACAA
CTCTACCTATCGCGTGGTGAGCGTGCTGACAGTGCTGCACCAGGACTGGCTGAACGGCAAGGAGTACAAG
TGTAAGGTGTCTAATAAGGCCCTGCCTGCCCCAATCGAGAAGACCATCAGCAAGGCAAAGGGACAGCCAA
GGGAGCCTCAGGTGTATACCCTGCCACCCAGCCGCGACGAGCTGACAAAGAACCAGGTGTCCCTGTACTG
CCTGGTGAAGGGCTTCTATCCTTCCGATATCGCCGTGGAGTGGGAGTCTAATGGCCAGCCAGAGAACAAT
TACAAGACCACACCTCCAGTGCTGGACTCCGATGGCTCTTTCTTTCTGTATTCCAAGCTGACCGTGGATA
AGAGCCGGTGGCAGCAGGGCAACGTGTTTAGCTGTTCCGTGATGCACGAGGCCCTGCACAATCACTACAC
ACAGAAGTCTCTGAGCCTGTCCCCCGGCAAGGGAGGAGGAGGCAGCGGCGGAGGAGGCTCCGGAGGCGGC
GGCTCTGGCGGCGGCGGCAGCGCCCCTGAACTGCTGGGAGGACCAAGCGTGTTCCTGTTTCCACCTAAGC
CCAAAGATACCCTGATGATCTCCAGGACCCCTGAAGTCACCTGCGTGGTCGTGGACGTGTCTCATGAGGA
CCCCGAAGTCAAGTTCAACTGGTACGTGGACGGAGTCGAAGTCCATAACGCCAAGACCAAGCCTAGAGAA
GAGCAGTACAACTCCACCTATAGAGTGGTGTCTGTGCTGACAGTGCTGCATCAGGATTGGCTGAATGGCA
AGGAATATAAGTGTAAGGTGAGCAATAAGGCCCTGCCCGCCCCTATCGAGAAGACCATCTCTAAAGCCAA
AGGACAGCCAAGGGAGCCACAGGTGTATACACTGCCACCCAGCCGGGACGAGCTGACCAAGAACCAGGTG
AGCCTGACATGTCTGGTCAAGGGCTTCTACCCCAGTGACATTGCTGTGGAGTGGGAGTCCAATGGCCAGC
CTGAGAACAATTATAAAACTACCCCACCAGTGCTGGACAGCGATGGCTCCTTCTTTCTGACCAGCAAGCT
GACAGTGGATAAGTCCCGCTGGCAGCAGGGAAACGTGTTTTCTTGTAGCGTGATGCATGAGGCCCTGCAT
AACCACTACACCCAGAAGTCCCTGTCTCTGAGCCCAGGCAAGGGAGGCAGCGGAGGCGGAGGCAGCGGAG
GCCTGGAGGTGCTGTTTCAGGGCCCTCAGTGCGTGAACCTGACCACCCGAACCCAGCTCCCACCAGCCTA
CACCAACAGCTTTACACGGGGCGTGTACTACCCTGACAAGGTGTTCAGATCTAGCGTCCTGCACAGCACT
CAGGACCTCTTCCTGCCGTTCTTCAGCAACGTGACATGGTTCCACGCCATCCACGTGAGCGGCACAAACG
GAACCAAGCGGTTTGATAACCCCGTCCTGCCATTCAATGATGGAGTTTACTTCGCCAGTATCGAGAAGAG
TAACATCATCCGGGGCTGGATCTTCGGCACCACCCTGGATAGCAAAACACAGAGCCTCCTGATCGTGAAC
AATGCCACGAACGTCGTGATCAAGGTGTGCGAGTTCCAGTTTTGCAATGATCCTTTCCTGGGTGTGTACT
ACCACAAGAACAACAAGAGCTGGATGGAAAGCGAGTTCAGAGTCTACAGCAGCGCCAACAACTGCACATT
CGAGTACGTCTCTCAGCCTTTTCTGATGGACCTTGAGGGGAAACAAGGCAACTTCAAGAACCTGAGAGAA
TTCGTGTTCAAGAACATCGACGGCTACTTCAAAATCTACTCCAAGCACACACCCATCAACCTGGTCCGGG
ACCTCCCTCAGGGCTTCAGCGCCCTGGAACCCCTGGTCGACCTGCCCATAGGCATCAACATAACGCGGTT
CCAAACCCTGCTGGCCCTGCATAGATCCTACCTGACTCCTGGCGGCAGCAGCAGCGGATGGACCGCCGGA
GCTGCAGCCTACTATGTGGGCTACCTGCAACCTAGAACCTTCCTGCTGAAGTACAACGAGAACGGCACAA
TCACAGACGCCGTCGACTGCGCCCTGGACCCTCTCTCTGAGACAAAGTGCACCCTGAAGTCCTTCACCGT
GGAAAAGGGCATCTACCAGACCAGCAACTTCCGGGTGCAGCCTACAGAGAGCATCGTGCGATTTCCAAAC
ATTACCAACCTCTGCCCCTTCGGCGAGGTGTTTAACGCCACAAGATTTGCCTCCGTTTACGCCTGGAATA
GAAAGAGAATCAGCAATTGTGTGGCCGACTACTCCGTGCTGTATAACAGCGCCTCTTTCAGCACCTTCAA
GTGCTACGGCGTTTCCCCAACAAAGCTGAATGACCTGTGCTTCACCAACGTGTACGCCGACTCCTTCGTA
ATTAGAGGCGATGAGGTGCGGCAGATCGCACCAGGCCAGACCGGTAAGATCGCTGACTACAACTATAAGC
TGCCTGATGATTTTACAGGCTGCGTGATCGCCTGGAACTCTAACAACCTGGATAGCAAGGTGGGCGGCAA
CTACAACTACCTGTACCGGCTGTTTCGCAAGTCTAACCTGAAACCTTTCGAGAGAGACATCTCCACAGAG
ATCTACCAGGCCGGTTCTACACCTTGTAACGGGGTGAAAGGCTTCAACTGTTACTTCCCTCTGCAAAGCT
ACGGCTTCCAGCCTACCAATGGAGTCGGCTACCAGCCATACCGGGTGGTCGTGCTGTCCTTCGAGTTACT
CCACGCCCCCGCCACCGTCTGCGGTCCTAAGAAGTCCACCAATCTGGTTAAGAACAAATGCGTGAACTTC
AACTTCAACGGCCTGACCGGGACCGGCGTGCTGACCGAAAGCAACAAAAAGTTCCTCCCCTTCCAGCAGT
TCGGCCGTGATATCGCTGACACCACAGATGCCGTCAGAGATCCACAGACCCTGGAAATCCTGGATATTAC
ACCCTGCTCCTTCGGAGGAGTTTCTGTGATCACCCCCGGGACCAATACCAGCAACCAGGTGGCTGTGCTG
TACCAAGGTGTTAACTGCACCGAGGTTCCTGTGGCCATCCACGCCGATCAGCTGACACCTACTTGGAGAG
TGTACTCCACTGGCTCCAATGTGTTCCAGACCAGGGCCGGATGTCTGATCGGCGCCGAGCACGTGAATAA
CAGTTACGAGTGCGACATCCCTATCGGCGCCGGCATCTGTGCCAGCTACCAGACCCAGACAAACAGCCCT
GGGTCTGCTTCCTCTGTAGCTAGCCAGAGCATCATCGCCTACACCATGAGCCTGGGCGTGGAGAACAGCG
TGGCCTATTCCAACAACTCTATCGCCATTCCCACCAACTTTACAATTAGCGTCACAACAGAGATCCTGCC
CGTGAGCATGACCAAGACCAGCGTGGACTGTACAATGTACATCTGTGGCGACAGCACTGAATGCAGCAAC
CTGCTGCTGCAATACGGCTCCTTTTGCACCCAACTGAACCGGGCGCTGACCGGAATCGCCGTGGAACAGG
ACAAAAATACCCAGGAGGTGTTCGCCCAAGTGAAGCAGATCTACAAGACCCCACCTATCAAGGACTTCGG
CGGCTTTAACTTTAGCCAGATTCTCCCTGATCCTTCTAAGCCTAGCAAGCGGAGCTTTATCGAGGATCTG
CTGTTCAACAAGGTCACCCTGGCCGATGCCGGCTTTATCAAACAGTATGGCGATTGCCTGGGCGACATAG
CCGCCAGAGATCTGATCTGCGCCCAGAAATTCAACGGCCTGACAGTTCTCCCACCTCTGCTGACCGACGA
GATGATCGCTCAGTACACCTCTGCCCTGCTGGCTGGCACCATCACATCTGGGTGGACATTTGGCGCCGGC
GCCGCCCTGCAGATCCCCTTTGCCATGCAGATGGCCTATAGATTCAACGGAATCGGCGTGACCCAGAACG
TGCTGTATGAAAACCAGAAGCTGATCGCTAACCAGTTCAATTCTGCCATCGGCAAGATCCAGGACTCCCT
CTCCTCTACCGCCAGCGCCCTGGGCAAACTGCAGGACGTGGTGAATCAGAACGCCCAAGCCCTGAACACC
CTGGTGAAGCAGCTCAGCAGCAATTTTGGCGCCATCAGCTCTGTGCTGAACGATATCCTGTCTAGACTGG
ACCCTCCAGAAGCCGAAGTCCAGATCGATAGACTGATCACAGGCAGACTGCAGTCCCTGCAAACCTACGT
GACCCAACAGCTGATCAGGGCCGCTGAAATAAGAGCCAGCGCCAATCTCGCCGCTACCAAGATGTCCGAG
TGTGTGCTGGGACAGTCTAAACGCGTTGACTTCTGCGGCAAAGGCTATCACCTGATGAGCTTCCCCCAGA
GCGCGCCGCACGGCGTGGTGTTCCTGCATGTGACATACGTGCCTGCCCAAGAGAAGAATTTCACAACCGC
CCCTGCCATCTGCCACGACGGCAAGGCCCACTTCCCAAGAGAGGGCGTTTTCGTTTCCAATGGCACACAC
TGGTTCGTGACACAAAGAAACTTCTACGAACCCCAGATTATCACCACCGACAACACCTTCGTGAGTGGCA
ATTGTGACGTGGTCATCGGAATCGTGAACAACACAGTGTACGACCCTCTGCAACCTGAGCTGGACTCTTT
TAAGGAAGAGCTGGACAAGTACTTTAAAAACCACACCAGCCCCGATGTGGACCTGGGCGACATCAGTGGC
ATTAACGCCAGCGTGGTGAACATCCAAAAGGAAATCGACAGACTGAACGAGGTGGCCAAGAACCTGAACG
AGTCCCTGATCGACCTGCAGGAGCTCGGCAAATACGAGCAGGGATCTGGATACATCCCCGAGGCCCCCAG
AGATGGCCAGGCCTACGTGCGGAAGGACGGCGAGTGGGTACTGCTGAGCACATTCCTGGGCAGATCCGGA
GGAGGCCTGGTGCCACAGCAGAGCGGAGGCCTGAACGACATCTTCGAGGCCCAGAAGATCGAGTGGCACG
AGGGCTGATGAGGATCCAGATCTGCTGTGCCTTCTAGTTGCCAGCCATCTGTTGTTTGCCCCTCCCCCGT
GCCTTCCTTGACCCTGGAAGGTGCCACTCCCACTGTCCTTTCCTAATAAAATGAGGAAATTGCATCGCAT
TGTCTGAGTAGGTGTCATTCTATTCTGGGGGGTGGGGTGGGGCAGGACAGCAAGGGGGAGGATTGGGAAG
ACAATAGCAGGCATGCTGGGGATGCGGTGGGCTCTATGGGTACCCAGGTGCTGAAGAATTGACCCGGTTC
CTCCTGGGCCAGAAAGAAGCAGGCACATCCCCTTCTCTGTGACACACCCTGTCCACGCCCCTGGTTCTTA
GTTCCAGCCCCACTCATAGGACACTCATAGCTCAGGAGGGCTCCGCCTTCAATCCCACCCGCTAAAGTAC
TTGGAGCGGTCTCTCCCTCCCTCATCAGCCCACCAAACCAAACCTAGCCTCCAAGAGTGGGAAGAAATTA
AAGCAAGATAGGCTATTAAGTGCAGAGGGAGAGAAAATGCCTCCAACATGTGAGGAAGTAATGAGAGAAA
TCATAGAATTTTAAGGCCATGATTTAAGGCCATCATGGCCTTAATCTTCCGCTTCCTCGCTCACTGACTC
GCTGCGCTCGGTCGTTCGGCTGCGGCGAGCGGTATCAGCTCACTCAAAGGCGGTAATACGGTTATCCACA
GAATCAGGGGATAACGCAGGAAAGAACATGTGAGCAAAAGGCCAGCAAAAGGCCAGGAACCGTAAAAAGG
CCGCGTTGCTGGCGTTTTTCCATAGGCTCCGCCCCCCTGACGAGCATCACAAAAATCGACGCTCAAGTCA
GAGGTGGCGAAACCCGACAGGACTATAAAGATACCAGGCGTTTCCCCCTGGAAGCTCCCTCGTGCGCTCT
CCTGTTCCGACCCTGCCGCTTACCGGATACCTGTCCGCCTTTCTCCCTTCGGGAAGCGTGGCGCTTTCTC
ATAGCTCACGCTGTAGGTATCTCAGTTCGGTGTAGGTCGTTCGCTCCAAGCTGGGCTGTGTGCACGAACC
CCCCGTTCAGCCCGACCGCTGCGCCTTATCCGGTAACTATCGTCTTGAGTCCAACCCGGTAAGACACGAC
TTATCGCCACTGGCAGCAGCCACTGGTAACAGGATTAGCAGAGCGAGGTATGTAGGCGGTGCTACAGAGT
TCTTGAAGTGGTGGCCTAACTACGGCTACACTAGAAGAACAGTATTTGGTATCTGCGCTCTGCTGAAGCC
AGTTACCTTCGGAAAAAGAGTTGGTAGCTCTTGATCCGGCAAACAAACCACCGCTGGTAGCGGTGGTTTT
TTTGTTTGCAAGCAGCAGATTACGCGCAGAAAAAAAGGATCTCAAGAAGATCCTTTGATCTTTTCTACGG
GGTCTGACGCTCAGTGGAACGAAAACTCACGTTAAGGGATTTTGGTCATGAGATTATCAAAAAGGATCTT
CACCTAGATCCTTTTAAATTAAAAATGAAGTTTTAAATCAATCTAAAGTATATATGAGTAAACTTGGTCT
GACAGTTACCAATGCTTAATCAGTGAGGCACCTATCTCAGCGATCTGTCTATTTCGTTCATCCATAGTTG
CCTGACTCGGGGGGGGGGGGCGCTGAGGTCTGCCTCGTGAAGAAGGTGTTGCTGACTCATACCAGGCCTG
AATCGCCCCATCATCCAGCCAGAAAGTGAGGGAGCCACGGTTGATGAGAGCTTTGTTGTAGGTGGACCAG
TTGGTGATTTTGAACTTTTGCTTTGCCACGGAACGGTCTGCGTTGTCGGGAAGATGCGTGATCTGATCCT
TCAACTCAGCAAAAGTTCGATTTATTCAACAAAGCCGCCGTCCCGTCAAGTCAGCGTAATGCTCTGCCAG
TGTTACAACCAATTAACCAATTCTGATTAGAAAAACTCATCGAGCATCAAATGAAACTGCAATTTATTCA
TATCAGGATTATCAATACCATATTTTTGAAAAAGCCGTTTCTGTAATGAAGGAGAAAACTCACCGAGGCA
GTTCCATAGGATGGCAAGATCCTGGTATCGGTCTGCGATTCCGACTCGTCCAACATCAATACAACCTATT
AATTTCCCCTCGTCAAAAATAAGGTTATCAAGTGAGAAATCACCATGAGTGACGACTGAATCCGGTGAGA
ATGGCAAAAGCTTATGCATTTCTTTCCAGACTTGTTCAACAGGCCAGCCATTACGCTCGTCATCAAAATC
ACTCGCATCAACCAAACCGTTATTCATTCGTGATTGCGCCTGAGCGAGACGAAATACGCGATCGCTGTTA
AAAGGACAATTACAAACAGGAATCGAATGCAACCGGCGCAGGAACACTGCCAGCGCATCAACAATATTTT
CACCTGAATCAGGATATTCTTCTAATACCTGGAATGCTGTTTTCCCGGGGATCGCAGTGGTGAGTAACCA
TGCATCATCAGGAGTACGGATAAAATGCTTGATGGTCGGAAGAGGCATAAATTCCGTCAGCCAGTTTAGT
CTGACCATCTCATCTGTAACATCATTGGCAACGCTACCTTTGCCATGTTTCAGAAACAACTCTGGCGCAT
CGGGCTTCCCATACAATCGATAGATTGTCGCACCTGATTGCCCGACATTATCGCGAGCCCATTTATACCC
ATATAAATCAGCATCCATGTTGGAATTTAATCGCGGCCTCGAGCAAGACGTTTCCCGTTGAATATGGCTC
ATAACACCCCTTGTATTACTGTTTATGTAAGCAGACAGTTTTATTGTTCATGATGATATATTTTTATCTT
GTGCAATGTAACATCAGAGATTTTGAGACACAACGTGGCTTTCCCCCCCCCCCCATTATTGAAGCATTTA
TCAGGGTTATTGTCTCATGAGCGGATACATATTTGAATGTATTTAGAAAAATAAACAAATAGGGGTTCCG
CGCACATTTCCCCGAAAAGTGCCACCTGACGTCTAAGAAACCATTATTATCATGACATTAACCTATAAAA
ATAGGCGTATCACGAGGCCCTTTCGTCTCGCGCGTTTCGGTGATGACGGTGAAAACCT
